>Addgene plasmid #14162 | pAG305GPD-ccdB-ECFP | depositor full sequence | sequence record 7825 | Author sequence
TCGCGCGTTTCGGTGATGACGGTGAAAACCTCTGACACATGCAGCTCCCGGAGACGGTCACAGCTTGTCT
GTAAGCGGATGCCGGGAGCAGACAAGCCCGTCAGGGCGCGTCAGCGGGTGTTGGCGGGTGTCGGGGCTGG
CTTAACTATGCGGCATCAGAGCAGATTGTACTGAGAGTGCACCATATCGACTACGTCGTAAGGCCGTTTC
TGACAGAGTAAAATTCTTGAGGGAACTTTCACCATTATGGGAAATGGTTCAAGAAGGTATTGACTTAAAC
TCCATCAAATGGTCAGGTCATTGAGTGTTTTTTATTTGTTGTATTTTTTTTTTTTTAGAGAAAATCCTCC
AATATCAAATTAGGAATCGTAGTTTCATGATTTTCTGTTACACCTAACTTTTTGTGTGGTGCCCTCCTCC
TTGTCAATATTAATGTTAAAGTGCAATTCTTTTTCCTTATCACGTTGAGCCATTAGTATCAATTTGCTTA
CCTGTATTCCTTTACTATCCTCCTTTTTCTCCTTCTTGATAAATGTATGTAGATTGCGTATATAGTTTCG
TCTACCCTATGAACATATTCCATTTTGTAATTTCGTGTCGTTTCTATTATGAATTTCATTTATAAAGTTT
ATGTACAAATATCATAAAAAAAGAGAATCTTTTTAAGCAAGGATTTTCTTAACTTCTTCGGCGACAGCAT
CACCGACTTCGGTGGTACTGTTGGAACCACCTAAATCACCAGTTCTGATACCTGCATCCAAAACCTTTTT
AACTGCATCTTCAATGGCCTTACCTTCTTCAGGCAAGTTCAATGACAATTTCAACATCATTGCAGCAGAC
AAGATAGTGGCGATAGGGTCAACCTTATTCTTTGGCAAATCTGGAGCAGAACCGTGGCATGGTTCGTACA
AACCAAATGCGGTGTTCTTGTCTGGCAAAGAGGCCAAGGACGCAGATGGCAACAAACCCAAGGAACCTGG
GATAACGGAGGCTTCATCGGAGATGATATCACCAAACATGTTGCTGGTGATTATAATACCATTTAGGTGG
GTTGGGTTCTTAACTAGGATCATGGCGGCAGAATCAATCAATTGATGTTGAACCTTCAATGTAGGGAATT
CGTTCTTGATGGTTTCCTCCACAGTTTTTCTCCATAATCTTGAAGAGGCCAAAACATTAGCTTTATCCAA
GGACCAAATAGGCAATGGTGGCTCATGTTGTAGGGCCATGAAAGCGGCCATTCTTGTGATTCTTTGCACT
TCTGGAACGGTGTATTGTTCACTATCCCAAGCGACACCATCACCATCGTCTTCCTTTCTCTTACCAAAGT
AAATACCTCCCACTAATTCTCTGACAACAACGAAGTCAGTACCTTTAGCAAATTGTGGCTTGATTGGAGA
TAAGTCTAAAAGAGAGTCGGATGCAAAGTTACATGGTCTTAAGTTGGCGTACAATTGAAGTTCTTTACGG
ATTTTTAGTAAACCTTGTTCAGGTCTAACACTACCGGTACCCCATTTAGGACCACCCACAGCACCTAACA
AAACGGCATCAACCTTCTTGGAGGCTTCCAGCGCCTCATCTGGAAGTGGGACACCTGTAGCATCGATAGC
AGCACCACCAATTAAATGATTTTCGAAATCGAACTTGACATTGGAACGAACATCAGAAATAGCTTTAAGA
ACCTTAATGGCTTCGGCTGTGATTTCTTGACCAACGTGGTCACCTGGCAAAACGACGATCTTCTTAGGGG
CAGACATAGGGGCAGACATTAGAATGGTATATCCTTGAAATATATATATATATTGCTGAAATGTAAAAGG
TAAGAAAAGTTAGAAAGTAAGACGATTGCTAACCACCTATTGGAAAAAACAATAGGTCCTTAAATAATAT
TGTCAACTTCAAGTATTGTGATGCAAGCATTTAGTCATGAACGCTTCTCTATTCTATATGAAAAGCCGGT
TCCGGCCTCTCACCTTTCCTTTTTCTCCCAATTTTTCAGTTGAAAAAGGTATATGCGTCAGGCGACCTCT
GAAATTAACAAAAAATTTCCAGTCATCGAATTTGATTCTGTGCGATAGCGCCCCTGTGTGTTCTCGTTAT
GTTGAGGAAAAAAATAATGGTTGCTAAGAGATTCGAACTCTTGCATCTTACGATACCTGAGTATTCCCAC
AGTTAACTGCGGTCAAGATATTTCTTGAATCAGGCGCCTTAGACCGCTCGGCCAAACAACCAATTACTTG
TTGAGAAATAGAGTATAATTATCCTATAAATATAACGTTTTTGAACACACATGAACAAGGAAGTACAGGA
CAATTGATTTTGAAGAGAATGTGGATTTTGATGTAATTGTTGGGATTCCATTTTTAATAAGGCAATAATA
TTAGGTATGTGGATATACTAGAAGTTCTCCTCGAGGGTCGATATGCGGTGTGAAATACCGCACAGATGCG
TAAGGAGAAAATACCGCATCAGGAAATTGTAAACGTTAATATTTTGTTAAAATTCGCGTTAAATTTTTGT
TAAATCAGCTCATTTTTTAACCAATAGGCCGAAATCGGCAAAATCCCTTATAAATCAAAAGAATAGACCG
AGATAGGGT
[37 nt withheld, positions 2600-2636]
AAAGAACGTGGACTCCAACGTCAAAGG
[49 nt withheld, positions 2664-2712]
T
[91 nt withheld, positions 2714-2804]
G
[124 nt withheld, positions 2806-2929]
CGCGCCATTCGCCATTCAGGCTGCGCAACTGTTGGGAAGGGCGATCGGTGCGGGCCTCTTCGCTATTACG
CCAGCTGGCGAAGGGGGGATGTGCTGCAAGGCGATTAAGTTGGGTAACGCCAGGGTTTTCCCAGTCACGA
CGTTGTAAAACGACGGCCAGTGAATTGTAATACGACTCACTATAGGGCGAATTGGAGCTCTTCGAGTTTA
TCATTATCAATACTCGCCATTTCAAAGAATACGTAAATAATTAATAGTAGTGATTTTCCTAACTTTATTT
AGTCAAAAAATTAGCCTTTTAATTCTGCTGTAACCCGTACATGCCCAAAATAGGGGGCGGGTTACACAGA
ATATATAACACCGAAGGTGCCTGGGTGAACAGGTTTATTCCTGGCATCCACTAAATATAATGGAGCCCGC
TTTTTAAGCTGGCATCCAGAAAAAAAAAGAATCCCAGCACCAAAATATTGTTTTCTTCACCAACCATCAG
TTCATAGGTCCATTCTCTTAGCGCAACTACAGAGAACAGGGGCACAAACAGGCAAAAAACGGGCACAACC
TCAATGGAGTGATGCAACCTGCCTGGAGTAAATGATGACACAAGGCAATTGACCCACGCATGTATCTATC
TCATTTTCTTACACCTTCTATTACCTTCTGCTCTCTCTGATTTGGAAAAAGCTGAAAAAAAAGGTTGAAA
CCAGTTCCCTGAAATTATTCCCCTACTTGACTAATAAGTATATAAAGACGGTAGGTATTGATTGTAATTC
TGTAAATCTATTTCTTAAACTTCTTAAATTCTACTTTTATAGTTAGTCTTTTTTTTAGTTTTAAAACACC
AGAACTTAGTTTCGACGGATTCTAGAACTAGTGGATCCCCCATCACAAGTTTGTACAAAAAAGCTGAACG
AGAAACGTAAAATGATATAAATATCAATATATTAAATTAGATTTTGCATAAAAAACAGACTACATAATAC
TGTAAAACACAACATATCCAGTCACTATGGCGGCCGCATTAGGCACCCCAGGCTTTACACTTTATGCTTC
CGGCTCGTATAATGTGTGGATTTTGAGTTAGGATCCGTCGAGATTTTCAGGAGCTAAGGAAGCTAAAATG
GAGAAAAAAATCACTGGATATACCACCGTTGATATATCCCAATGGCATCGTAAAGAACATTTTGAGGCAT
TTCAGTCAGTTGCTCAATGTACCTATAACCAGACCGTTCAGCTGGATATTACGGCCTTTTTAAAGACCGT
AAAGAAAAATAAGCACAAGTTTTATCCGGCCTTTATTCACATTCTTGCCCGCCTGATGAATGCTCATCCG
GAATTCCGTATGGCAATGAAAGACGGTGAGCTGGTGATATGGGATAGTGTTCACCCTTGTTACACCGTTT
TCCATGAGCAAACTGAAACGTTTTCATCGCTCTGGAGTGAATACCACGACGATTTCCGGCAGTTTCTACA
CATATATTCGCAAGATGTGGCGTGTTACGGTGAAAACCTGGCCTATTTCCCTAAAGGGTTTATTGAGAAT
ATGTTTTTCGTCTCAGCCAATCCCTGGGTGAGTTTCACCAGTTTTGATTTAAACGTGGCCAATATGGACA
ACTTCTTCGCCCCCGTTTTCACCATGGGCAAATATTATACGCAAGGCGACAAGGTGCTGATGCCGCTGGC
GATTCAGGTTCATCATGCCGTCTGTGATGGCTTCCATGTCGGCAGAATGCTTAATGAATTACAACAGTAC
TGCGATGAGTGGCAGGGCGGGGCGTAAACGCCGCGTGGATCCGGCTTACTAAAAGCCAGATAACAGTATG
CGTATTTGCGCGCTGATTTTTGCGGTATAAGAATATATACTGATATGTATACCCGAAGTATGTCAAAAAG
AGGTATGCTATGAAGCAGCGTATTACAGTGACAGTTGACAGCGACAGCTATCAGTTGCTCAAGGCATATA
TGATGTCAATATCTCCGGTCTGGTAAGCACAACCATGCAGAATGAAGCCCGTCGTCTGCGTGCCGAACGC
TGGAAAGCGGAAAATCAGGAAGGGATGGCTGAGGTCGCCCGGTTTATTGAAATGAACGGCTCTTTTGCTG
ACGAGAACAGGGGCTGGTGAAATGCAGTTTAAGGTTTACACCTATAAAAGAGAGAGCCGTTATCGTCTGT
TTGTGGATGTACAGAGTGATATTATTGACACGCCCGGGCGACGGATGGTGATCCCCCTGGCCAGTGCACG
TCTGCTGTCAGATAAAGTCTCCCGTGAACTTTACCCGGTGGTGCATATCGGGGATGAAAGCTGGCGCATG
ATGACCACCGATATGGCCAGTGTGCCGGTCTCCGTTATCGGGGAAGAAGTGGCTGATCTCAGCCACCGCG
AAAATGACATCAAAAACGCCATTAACCTGATGTTCTGGGGAATATAAATGTCAGGCTCCCTTATACACAG
CCAGTCTGCAGGTCGACCATAGTGACTGGATATGTTGTGTTTTACAGTATTATGTAGTCTGTTTTTTATG
CAAAATCTAATTTAATATATTGATATTTATATCATTTTACGTTTCTCGTTCAGCTTTCTTGTACAAAGTG
GTGATGGGCTGCAGGAATTCGATATCAAGCTTAATGGTGAGCAAGGGCGAGGAGCTGTTCACCGGGGTGG
TGCCCATCCTGGTCGAGCTGGACGGCGACGTAAACGGCCACAAGTTCAGCGTGTCCGGCGAGGGCGAGGG
CGATGCCACCTACGGCAAGCTGACCCTGAAGTTCATCTGCACCACCGGCAAGCTGCCCGTGCCCTGGCCC
ACCCTCGTGACCACCCTGACCTGGGGCGTGCAGTGCTTCAGCCGCTACCCCGACCACATGAAGCAGCACG
ACTTCTTCAAGTCCGCCATGCCCGAAGGCTACGTCCAGGAGCGCACCATCTTCTTCAAGGACGACGGCAA
CTACAAGACCCGCGCCGAGGTGAAGTTCGAGGGCGACACCCTGGTGAACCGCATCGAGCTGAAGGGCATC
GACTTCAAGGAGGACGGCAACATCCTGGGGCACAAGCTGGAGTACAACTACATCAGCCACAACGTCTATA
TCACCGCCGACAAGCAGAAGAACGGCATCAAGGCCAACTTCAAGATCCGCCACAACATCGAGGACGGCAG
CGTGCAGCTCGCCGACCACTACCAGCAGAACACCCCCATCGGCGACGGCCCCGTGCTGCTGCCCGACAAC
CACTACCTGAGCACCCAGTCCGCCCTGAGCAAAGACCCCAACGAGAAGCGCGATCACATGGTCCTGCTGG
AGTTCGTGACCGCCGCCGGGATCACTCTCGGCATGGACGAGCTGTACAAGCTGTACAAGTAACTCGAGTC
ATGTAATTAGTTATGTCACGCTTACATTCACGCCCTCCCCCCACATCCGCTCTAACCGAAAAGGAAGGAG
TTAGACAACCTGAAGTCTAGGTCCCTATTTATTTTTTTATAGTTATGTTAGTATTAAGAACGTTATTTAT
ATTTCAAATTTTTCTTTTTTTTCTGTACAGACGCGTGTACGCATGTAACATTATACTGAAAACCTTGCTT
GAGAAGGTTTTGGGACGCTCGAAGGCTTTAATTTGCGGCCGGTACCCAGCTTTTGTTCCCTTTAGTGAGG
GTTAATTCCGAGCTTGGCGTAATCATGGTCATAGCTGTTTCCTGTGTGAAATTGTTATCCGCTCACAATT
CCACACAACATAGGAGCCGGAAGCATAAAGTGTAAAGCCTGGGGTGCCTAATGAGTGAGGTAACTCACAT
TAATTGCGTTGCGCTCACTGCCCGCTTTCCAGTCGGGAAACCTGTCGTGCCAGCTGCATTAATGAATCGG
CCAACGCGCGGGGAGAGGCGGTTTGCGTATTGGGCGCTCTTCCGCTTCCTCGCTCACTGACTCGCTGCGC
TCGGTCGTTCGGCTGCGGCGAGCGGTATCAGCTCACTCAAAGGCGGTAATACGGTTATCCACAGAATCAG
GGGATAACGCAGGAAAGAACATGTGAGCAAAAGGCCAGCAAAAGGCCAGGAACCGTAAAAAGGCCGCGTT
GCTGGCGTTTTTCCATAGGCTCGGCCCCCCTGACGAGCATCACAAAAATCGACGCTCAAGTCAGAGGTGG
CGAAACCCGACAGGACTATAAAGATACCAGGCGTTCCCCCCTGGAAGCTCCCTCGTGCGCTCTCCTGTTC
CGACCCTGCCGCTTACCGGATACCTGTCCGCCTTTCTCCCTTCGGGAAGCGTGGCGCTTTCTCAATGCTC
ACGCTGTAGGTATCTCAGTTCGGTGTAGGTCGTTCGCTCCAAGCTGGGCTGTGTGCACGAACCCCCCGTT
CAGCCCGACCGCTGCGCCTTATCCGGTAACTATCGTCTTGAGTCCAACCCGGTAAGACACGACTTATCGC
CACTGGCAGCAGCCACTGGTAACAGGATTAGCAGAGCGAGGTATGTAGGCGGTGCTACAGAGTTCTTGAA
GTGGTGGCCTAACTACGGCTACACTAGAAGGACAGTATTTGGTATCTGCGCTCTGCTGAAGCCAGTTACC
TTCGGAAAAAGAGTTGGTAGCTCTTGATCCGGCAAACAAACCACCGCTGGTAGCGGTGGTTTTTTTGTTT
GCAAGCAGCAGATTACGCGCAGAAAAAAAGGATCTCAAGAAGATCCTTTGATCTTTTCTACGGGGTCTGA
CGCTCAGTGGAACGAAAACTCACGTTAAGGGATTTTGGTCATGAGATTATCAAAAAGGATCTTCACCTAG
ATCCTTTTAAATTAAAAATGAAGTTTTAAATCAATCTAAAGTATATATGAGTAAACTTGGTCTGACAGTT
ACCAATGCTTAATCAGTGAGGCACCTATCTCAGCGATCTGTCTATTTCGTTCATCCATAGTTGCCTGACT
GCCCGTCGTGTAGATAACTACGATACGGGAGGGCTTACCATCTGGCCCCAGTGCTGCAATGATACCGCGA
GACCCACGCTCACCGGCTCCAGATTTATCAGCAATAAACCAGCCAGCCGGAAGGGCCGAGCGCAGAAGTG
GTCCTGCAACTTTATCCGCCTCCATCCAGTCTATTAATTGTTGCCGGGAAGCTAGAGTAAGTAGTTCGCC
AGTTAATAGTTTGCGCAACGTTGTTGCCATTGCTACAGGCATCGTGGTGTCACGCTCGTCGTTTGGTATG
GCTTCATTCAGCTCCGGTTCCCAACGATCAAGGCGAGTTACATGATCCCCCATGTTGTGAAAAAAAGCGG
TTAGCTCCTTCGGTCCTCCGATCGTTGTCAGAAGTAAGTTGGCCGCAGTGTTATCACTCATGGTTATGGC
AGCACTGCATAATTCTCTTACTGTCATGCCATCCGTAAGATGCTTTTCTGTGACTGGTGAGTACTCAACC
AAGTCATTCTGAGAATAGTGTATGCGGCGACCGAGTTGCTCTTGCCCGGCGTCAATACGGGATAATACCG
CGCCACATAGCAGAACTTTAAAAGTGCTCATCATTGGAAAACGTTCTTCGGGGCGAAAACTCTCAAGGAT
CTTACCGCTGTTGAGATCCAGTTCGATGTAACCCACTCGTGCACCCAACTGATCTTCAGCATCTTTTACT
TTCACCAGCGTTTCTGGGTGAGCAAAAACAGGAAGGCAAAATGCCGCAAAAAAGGGAATAAGGGCGACAC
GGAAATGTTGAATACTCATACTCTTCCTTTTTCAATATTATTGAAGCATTTATCAGGGTTATTGTCTCAT
GAGCGGATACATATTTGAATGTATTTAGAAAAATAAACAAATAGGGGTTCCGCGCACATTTCCCCGAAAA
GTGCCACCTGACGTCTAAGAAACCATTATTATCATGACATTAACCTATAAAAATAGGCGTATCACGAGGC
CCTTTCGTC
Features (pLannotate 1.2.2; 30 found; start..end, strand, type, name):
    137..187     +  misc_feature   bom (fragment): basis of mobility region from pBR322
    200..301     +  CDS            NFS1 (fragment): NFS1_YEAST - Also known as SPL1 From Saccharomyces cerevisiae (strain ATCC 204508 / S288c) (Baker's yeast).
    663..1757    -  CDS            LEU2: 3-isopropylmalate dehydrogenase, required for leucine biosynthesis; S. cerevisiae LEU2; yeast auxotrophic marker
   1770..2174    -  promoter       LEU2 promoter: S. cerevisiae LEU2
   2314..2391    -  CDS            YO192_YEAST (fragment): Experimental evidence at protein level: Swiss-Prot protein existence level 1. From Saccharomyces cerevisiae (strain ATCC 204508 / S288c) (Baker's yeast).
   2421..2473    +  misc_feature   bom (fragment): basis of mobility region from pBR322
   2474..2929    -  rep_origin     f1 ori (sequence partly withheld): f1 bacteriophage origin of replication; arrow indicates direction of (+) strand synthesis
   2937..3094    -  CDS            lacZα (fragment): LacZα fragment of β-galactosidase; lacZ fragment
   3097..3115    +  promoter       T7 promoter: promoter for bacteriophage T7 RNA polymerase
   3140..3784    +  promoter       GAP promoter: S. cerevisiae TDH3; promoter for glyceraldehyde-3-phosphate dehydrogenase
   3790..3810    +  misc_feature   MCS (fragment): pBluescript multiple cloning site
   3814..3938    +  protein_bind   attR1: mutant version of attR; recombination site for the Gateway® LR reaction LR Clonase™
   3963..3993    +  promoter       lac UV5 promoter: E. coli lac promoter with an "up" mutation
   4017..4046    +  promoter       cat promoter (fragment): promoter of the E. coli cat gene encoding chloramphenicol acetyltransferase
   4047..4706    +  CDS            CmR: chloramphenicol acetyltransferase; cat; confers resistance to chloramphenicol
   4888..5046    +  CDS            ccdA (fragment): CCDA_ECO57 - Also known as H, letA. Experimental evidence at protein level: Swiss-Prot protein existence level 1. Antitoxin component of a type II toxin-antitoxin (TA) system which inhibits the post-segregational killing (PSK) of plasmid-free cells, also referred to as a plasmid addiction system. Binds to and blocks the activity of CcdB; will also remove bound CcdB protein from the CcdB-GyrA complex by forming a CcdA-CcdB complex, a process termed rejuvenation. Functions as a transcriptional corepressor for the ccdAB operon, repression also requires CcdB (By similarity). From Escherichia coli
   5051..5353    +  CDS            ccdB: CCDB_ECOLI - Also known as G, letB, letD. Experimental evidence at protein level: Swiss-Prot protein existence level 1. Toxic component of a type II toxin-antitoxin (TA) system, functioning in plasmid maintainence. Responsible for the post- segregational killing (PSK) of plasmid-free cells, also referred to as a plasmid addiction system. Half-life of over 2 hours. Cell killing by CcdB is accompanied by filamentation, defects in chromosome and plasmid segregation, defects in cell division, formation of anucleate cells, decreased DNA synthesis and plasmid loss. Interferes with the activity of DN
   5397..5521    -  protein_bind   attR2: mutant version of attR; recombination site for the Gateway® LR reaction LR Clonase™
   5525..5552    +  misc_feature   MCS (fragment): pBluescript multiple cloning site
   5553..6269    +  CDS            ECFP: ECFP is a basic (constitutively fluorescent) cyan fluorescent protein published in 1996, derived from Aequorea victoria. It has low acid sensitivity.
   6288..6535    +  terminator     CYC1 terminator: S. cerevisiae CYC1; transcription terminator for CYC1
   6558..6576    -  promoter       T3 promoter: promoter for bacteriophage T3 RNA polymerase
   6621..6637    -  protein_bind   lac operator: The lac repressor binds to the lac operator to inhibit transcription in E. coli. This inhibition can be relieved by adding lactose or isopropyl-β-D-thiogalactopyranoside (IPTG). lac repressor encoded by lacI
   6645..6675    -  promoter       lac promoter: promoter for the E. coli lac operon
   6690..6711    -  protein_bind   CAP binding site: CAP binding activates transcription in the presence of cAMP. E. coli catabolite activator protein
   6724..6816    -  CDS            lacI (fragment): lac repressor; lacI; The lac repressor binds to the lac operator to inhibit transcription in E. coli. This inhibition can be relieved by adding lactose or isopropyl-β-D-thiogalactopyranoside (IPTG).
   6999..7587    -  rep_origin     ori: high-copy-number ColE1/pMB1/pBR322/pUC origin of replication
   7758..8618    -  CDS            AmpR: β-lactamase; bla; confers resistance to ampicillin, carbenicillin, and related antibiotics
   8619..8723    -  promoter       AmpR promoter: bla
   8818..35      +  CDS            rop (fragment) (across the origin): Rop protein, which maintains plasmids at low copy number; rop
