[The description below was written by a language model from this plasmid's Addgene catalogue record and pLannotate feature annotations shown in this document.]
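Description:
pAG305GPD-ccdB-ECFP is an empty Gateway destination vector for protein expression in Saccharomyces cerevisiae, built on the pRS305 backbone. It is an integrating plasmid: the feature table shows no yeast replication origin or centromere, so stable maintenance in yeast depends on insertion into the genome, with transformants selected through the LEU2 auxotrophic marker expressed from its own promoter. In E. coli it replicates from a high-copy ColE1/pUC-type origin and carries an ampicillin resistance gene. An f1 origin, flanking T7 and T3 promoters, and lacZα/lac promoter remnants are carried over from the pBluescript-derived backbone.

The expression unit is driven by the strong constitutive GPD (TDH3, annotated as GAP) promoter and ends with the CYC1 terminator. Between them lies the Gateway cassette, bounded by attR1 and attR2 and containing a chloramphenicol resistance gene and the ccdB toxin gene, followed immediately by an ECFP coding sequence. In an LR recombination with an entry clone, the cassette is exchanged for the gene of interest, which is thereby placed downstream of the GPD promoter and upstream of ECFP, giving a C-terminal cyan fluorescent fusion if the insert is in frame and lacks a stop codon. Because CcdB poisons gyrase in ordinary E. coli strains, unrecombined vector is counterselected after the reaction, while the empty vector itself must be propagated in a ccdB-tolerant strain, with chloramphenicol helping to retain the cassette.

The plasmid belongs to a suite of yeast Gateway vectors designed for high-throughput genetic analysis. It suits constitutive expression of fluorescently tagged proteins from an integrated copy, for example in localisation studies. The deposited full sequence is provided as a reference only and may not match the physical plasmid exactly.
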