Addgene plasmid #14162: pAG305GPD-ccdB-ECFP
Purpose: (Empty Backbone)
Depositing lab: Susan Lindquist. Depositing organization: Whitehead Institute for Biomedical Research. Publication: A suite of Gateway cloning vectors for high-throughput genetic analysis in Saccharomyces cerevisiae. Alberti S, Gitler AD, Lindquist S. Yeast. 2007 Oct . 24(10):913-9. 10.1002/yea.1502 PubMed 17583893.
Backbone
  Vector backbone: pRS305
  Vector type: Yeast Expression ; Gateway Destination
  Selectable markers: LEU2
Growth in bacteria
  Bacterial resistance: Chloramphenicol and Ampicillin, 25 & 100 μg/mL
  Growth temperature: 37°C
  Growth strain: ccdB Survival
  Growth instructions: DB3.1, ccdB Survival
  Copy number: Unknown
Gene/Insert
  Gene/Insert name: None
  Tag / fusion protein: ECFP (C terminal on backbone)
  Cloning method: Gateway Cloning
  Sequencing primers: 5′ GPDPro_F
Terms and licenses: Academic/Nonprofit Terms; Industry Terms: Not Available to Industry
Depositor comments: Type of plasmid: integrating. This plasmid contains the Gateway technology from Invitrogen; Invitrogen requires purchasing of Gateway Clonase for carrying out the Gateway recombinational cloning reaction http://www.invitrogen.com Please note that the full plasmid sequence is provided as a reference only, and may not match the exact sequence of the plasmid.
How to cite: pAG305GPD-ccdB-ECFP was a gift from Susan Lindquist (Addgene plasmid # 14162 ; http://n2t.net/addgene:14162 ; RRID:Addgene_14162)
