>Addgene plasmid #14162 | pAG305GPD-ccdB-ECFP | addgene partial sequence | sequence record 20451 | 14162 with pRS_marker
GAGGGAACTTTCACCATTATGGGAAATGGTTCAAGAAGGTATTGACTTAAACTCCATCAAATGGTCAGGT
CATTGAGTGTTTTTTATTTGTTGTATTTTTTTTTTTTTAGAGAAAATCCTCCAATATATAAATTAGGAAT
CATAGTTTCATGATTTTCTGTTACACCTAACTTTTTGTGTGGTGCCCTCCTCCTTGTCAATATTAATGTT
AAAGTGCAATTCTTTTTCCTTATCACGTTGAGCCATTAGTATCAATTTGCTTACCTGTATTCCTTTACAT
CCTCCTTTTTCTCCTTCTTGATAAATGTATGTAGATTGCGTATATAGTTTCGTCTACCCTATGAACATAT
TCCATTTTGTAATTTCGTGTCGTTTCTATTATGAATTTCATTTATAAAGTTTATGTACAAATATCATAAA
AAAAGAGAATCTTTTTAAGCAAGGATTTTCTTAACTTCTTCGGCGACAGCATCACCGACTTCGGTGGTAC
TGTTGGAACCACCTAAATCACCAGTTCTGATACCTGCATCCAAAACCTTTTTAACTGCATCTTCAATGGC
CTTACCTTCTTCAGGCAAGTTCAATGACAATTTCAACATCATTGCAGCAGACAAGATAGTGGCGATAGGG
TTGACCTTATTCT
