>Addgene plasmid #14162 | pAG305GPD-ccdB-ECFP | addgene partial sequence | sequence record 20452 | 14162 with GW5
GCCTGGGGGTGCCTAATGCGGCCGCCATAGTGACTGGATATGTTGTGTTTTACAGTATTATGTAGTCTGT
TTTTTATGCAAAATCTAATTTAATATATTGATATTTATATCATTTTACGTTTCTCGTTCAGCTTTTTTGT
ACAAACTTGTGATGGGGGATCCACTAGTTCTAGAATCCGTCGAAACTAAGTTCTGGTGTTTTAAAACTAA
AAAAAAGACTAACTATAAAAGTAGAATTTAAGAAGTTTAAGAAATAGATTTACAGAATTACAATCAATAC
CTACCGTCTTTATATACTTATTAGTCAAGTAGGGGAATAATTTCAGGGAACTGGTTTCAACCTTTTTTTT
CAGCTTTTTCCAAATCAGAGAGAGCAGAAGGTAATAGAAGGTGTAAGAAAATGAGATAGATACATGCGTG
GGTCAATTGCCTTGTGTCATCATTTACTCCAGGCAGGTTGCATCACTCCATTGAGGTTGTGCCCGTTTTT
TGCCTGTTTGTGCCCCTGTTCTCTGTAGTTGCGCTAAGAGAATGGACCTATGAACTGATGGTTGGTGAAG
AAAACAATATTTTGGTGCTGGGATTCTTTTTTTTTCTGGATGCCAGCTTAAAAAGCGGGCTCCATTATAT
TTAGTGGATGCCAGGAATAAACTGTT
