>Addgene plasmid #14162 | pAG305GPD-ccdB-ECFP | addgene partial sequence | sequence record 20453 | 14162 with GW3
TCAAAAACGCCATTAACCTGATGTTCTGGGGAATATAAATGTCAGGCTCCCTTATACACAGCCAGTCTGC
AGGTCGACCATAGTGACTGGATATGTTGTGTTTTACAGTATTATGTAGTCTGTTTTTTATGCAAAATCTA
ATTTAATATATTGATATTTATATCATTTTACGTTTCTCGTTCAGCTTTCTTGTACAAAGTGGTGATGGGC
TGCAGGAATTCGATATCAAGCTTAATGGTGAGCAAGGGCGAGGAGCTGTTCACCGGGGTGGTGCCCATCC
TGGTCGAGCTGGACGGCGACGTAAACGGCCACAAGTTCAGCGTGTCCGGCGAGGGCGAGGGCGATGCCAC
CTACGGCAAGCTGACCCTGAAGTTCATCTGCACCACCGGCAAGCTGCCCGTGCCCTGGCCCACCCTCGTG
ACCACCCTGACCTGGGGCGTGCAGTGCTTCAGCCGCTACCCCGACCACATGAAGCAGCACGACTTCTTCA
AGTCCGCCATGCCCGAAGGCTACGTCCAGGAGCGCACCATCTTCTTCAAGGACGACGGCAACTACAAGAC
CCGCGCCGAGGTGAAGTTCGAGGGCGACACCCTGGTGAACCGCATCGAGCTGAAGGGCAT
